Addgene plasmid #221239: pMSCV-FKBP-empty
Purpose: Expression of FLAG-4xFKBP scaffold in mammalian cells by retroviral transduction
Depositing lab: Jonathan Kagan. Depositing organization: Boston Children's Hospital. Publication: pLxIS-containing domains are biochemically flexible regulators of interferons and metabolism. Landau LM, Chaudhary N, Tien YC, Rogozinska M, Joshi S, Yao C, Crowley J, Hullahalli K, Campbell IW, Waldor MK, Haigis M, Kagan JC. Mol Cell. 2024 Jul 11;84(13):2436-2454.e10. doi: 10.1016/j.molcel.2024.05.030. Epub 2024 Jun 25. PubMed 38925114.
Backbone
  Vector backbone: pMSCV-IRES-GFP
  Vector type: Retroviral
Growth in bacteria
  Bacterial resistance: Ampicillin, 100 μg/mL
  Growth temperature: 37°C
  Growth strain: NEB Stable
  Copy number: High Copy
Gene/Insert
  Gene/Insert name: FLAG-4xFKBP scaffold
  Species: Synthetic
  Cloning method: Restriction Enzyme; 5′ cloning site BglII (not destroyed); 3′ cloning site NotI (not destroyed)
Terms and licenses: Academic/Nonprofit Terms; Industry Terms: Not Available to Industry
How to cite: pMSCV-FKBP-empty was a gift from Jonathan Kagan (Addgene plasmid # 221239 ; http://n2t.net/addgene:221239 ; RRID:Addgene_221239)
