[The description below was written by a language model from this plasmid's Addgene catalogue record and pLannotate feature annotations shown in this document.]
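Description:
pMSCV-FKBP-empty is a gammaretroviral transfer vector built on the pMSCV-IRES-GFP backbone, made to express a synthetic FLAG-tagged scaffold of four tandem FKBP domains in mammalian cells after retroviral transduction. In bacteria it is maintained as a high-copy plasmid through a ColE1/pUC-type origin and selected with ampicillin via the β-lactamase gene. Several short annotated fragments (lacI, rop, bom, lacZα, TcR, env) appear to be nonfunctional remnants of the backbone's construction history.

The viral portion consists of murine embryonic stem cell virus 5′ and 3′ LTRs flanking the MESV Ψ packaging signal and a truncated, start-codon-less gag segment, which together allow the transcript to be packaged when gag, pol and env are supplied in trans. No separate internal promoter is annotated, so expression is presumably driven from the 5′ LTR. Downstream of the packaging region, the scaffold was cloned between BglII and NotI sites, both of which are retained. The feature table picks up an N-terminal FLAG epitope and, further along, only two FKBP-type hits: one matching human FKBP12 (FKBP1A) and one partial hit assigned by homology to a fungal FKBP. The stretch between FLAG and these hits is unannotated, so the four repeats named in the catalogue entry are not individually resolved by the automated annotation. An EMCV IRES followed by EGFP lies after the insert, so scaffold and reporter are translated from one bicistronic message and transduced cells can be identified or sorted by green fluorescence.

FKBP repeats are commonly used for ligand-induced oligomerisation. The "empty" designation suggests this is the scaffold-only control or parent for fusing domains of interest, although the record does not state this explicitly.
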