Features (pLannotate 1.2.2; 22 found; start..end, strand, type, name):
     19..39      +  CDS            FLAG (fragment): FLAG® epitope tag, followed by an enterokinase cleavage site
    742..1026    +  CDS            FPR2 (fragment): FKBP2_CRYNB - Protein inferred from homology: Swiss-Prot protein existence level 3. PPIases accelerate the folding of proteins. It catalyzes the cis-trans isomerization of proline imidic peptide bonds in oligopeptides (By similarity). From Cryptococcus neoformans var. neoformans serotype D (strain B-3501A) (Filobasidiella neoformans).
   1021..1341    +  CDS            FKBP1A: FKB1A_HUMAN - Also known as FKBP1, FKBP12. Experimental evidence at protein level: Swiss-Prot protein existence level 1. Keeps in an inactive conformation TGFBR1, the TGF-beta type I serine/threonine kinase receptor, preventing TGF-beta receptor activation in absence of ligand. Recruits SMAD7 to ACVR1B which prevents the association of SMAD2 and SMAD3 with the activin receptor complex, thereby blocking the activin signal. May modulate the RYR1 calcium channel activity. PPIases accelerate the folding of proteins. It catalyzes the cis-trans isomerization of proline imidic peptide bonds in oligop
   1382..1415    -  misc_feature   MCS (fragment): pBluescript multiple cloning site
   1517..1979    +  misc_feature   IRES: internal ribosome entry site (IRES) of the encephalomyocarditis virus (EMCV)
   1993..2712    +  CDS            EGFP: the original enhanced GFP (Yang et al., 1996) mammalian codon-optimized
   2774..3288    +  LTR            3' LTR: 3' long terminal repeat from murine embryonic stem cell virus
   3450..3466    -  protein_bind   lac operator: The lac repressor binds to the lac operator to inhibit transcription in E. coli. This inhibition can be relieved by adding lactose or isopropyl-β-D-thiogalactopyranoside (IPTG). lac repressor encoded by lacI
   3474..3504    -  promoter       lac promoter: promoter for the E. coli lac operon
   3519..3540    -  protein_bind   CAP binding site: CAP binding activates transcription in the presence of cAMP. E. coli catabolite activator protein
   3553..3645    -  CDS            lacI (fragment): lac repressor; lacI; The lac repressor binds to the lac operator to inhibit transcription in E. coli. This inhibition can be relieved by adding lactose or isopropyl-β-D-thiogalactopyranoside (IPTG).
   3828..4416    -  rep_origin     ori: high-copy-number ColE1/pMB1/pBR322/pUC origin of replication
   4587..5447    -  CDS            AmpR: β-lactamase; bla; confers resistance to ampicillin, carbenicillin, and related antibiotics
   5448..5552    -  promoter       AmpR promoter: bla
   5647..5682    +  CDS            rop (fragment): Rop protein, which maintains plasmids at low copy number; rop
   5784..5883    +  misc_feature   bom (fragment): basis of mobility region from pBR322
   5889..6038    -  CDS            lacZα (fragment): LacZα fragment of β-galactosidase; lacZ fragment
   6038..6239    -  CDS            TcR (fragment): tetracycline efflux protein; tet; confers resistance to tetracycline
   6240..6338    +  CDS            env (fragment): murine leukemia virus gPr80 envelope polyprotein precursor; env; proteolytically cleaved into gp70SU and p15TM subunits
   6380..6896    +  LTR            5' LTR: 5' long terminal repeat from murine embryonic stem cell virus
   6960..7301    +  misc_feature   MESV Ψ: packaging signal of murine embryonic stem cell virus
   7368..7784    +  CDS            gag (truncated): truncated Moloney murine leukemia virus (MMLV) gag gene lacking the start codon
>Addgene plasmid #221239 | pMSCV-FKBP-empty | addgene full sequence | sequence record 438978 | Addgene NGS Result
AGATCTGCCACCATGGACTACAAGGACGACGACGACAAGGGCGTTCAAGTAGAAACAATATCTCCAGGAG
ACGGGCGTACATTTCCTAAGCGTGGCCAAACTTGCGTAGTCCATTATACCGGCATGCTGGAGGACGGTAA
GAAGGTCGATAGCTCTAGAGACCGTAACAAACCTTTCAAATTTATGCTGGGGAAACAGGAGGTTATCCGT
GGTTGGGAGGAAGGCGTGGCCCAAATGTCCGTTGGGCAGCGTGCTAAGTTAACCATCTCGCCAGATTACG
CATATGGGGCTACAGGCCATCCTGGGATCATTCCCCCGCATGCGACACTTGTGTTTGATGTAGAGCTGTT
GAAGTTGGAGACGCGGGGAGTTCAAGTCGAAACGATTTCACCAGGTGATGGACGCACCTTTCCTAAACGG
GGACAAACGTGCGTCGTGCATTACACCGGTATGCTGGAAGACGGCAAGAAAGTCGATTCAAGCCGCGATA
GAAATAAACCCTTCAAATTCATGCTTGGAAAACAGGAAGTAATACGCGGATGGGAAGAGGGTGTGGCGCA
AATGTCTGTCGGGCAAAGAGCTAAACTGACAATAAGTCCTGATTACGCGTACGGTGCGACTGGGCACCCT
GGTATCATTCCGCCGCACGCGACACTTGTCTTCGACGTCGAGTTACTTAAGCTTGAGACGCGGGGGGTGC
AGGTAGAGACTATTTCGCCCGGTGACGGAAGAACTTTCCCAAAGCGGGGACAGACCTGTGTTGTCCACTA
CACTGGGATGTTGGAGGATGGTAAGAAAGTTGACTCAAGTCGTGATCGCAACAAACCCTTTAAGTTTATG
CTTGGGAAGCAGGAAGTCATCAGAGGTTGGGAAGAAGGCGTAGCTCAGATGTCAGTGGGACAACGGGCCA
AATTAACCATCAGTCCAGACTACGCCTACGGAGCCACCGGTCACCCAGGGATCATACCACCTCACGCAAC
CTTAGTGTTCGATGTGGAACTTTTAAAGTTAGAGACGCGCGGTGTACAAGTGGAAACAATCAGTCCAGGG
GATGGGAGAACATTCCCCAAAAGAGGCCAGACGTGTGTCGTGCACTATACGGGGATGTTAGAAGATGGGA
AAAAGGTCGATTCGTCACGCGACCGCAACAAACCGTTTAAATTCATGTTGGGAAAGCAGGAGGTGATTCG
CGGCTGGGAGGAAGGTGTGGCACAGATGAGCGTGGGCCAGAGAGCAAAACTGACTATCTCTCCTGATTAT
GCCTACGGCGCGACGGGCCACCCTGGCATAATTCCACCCCACGCTACCCTGGTATTCGATGTCGAGCTTC
TGAAGCTTGAGGGTGCTGGGGCTGGGGCTTGATAAGCGGCCGCGTTTAAACGTCGACGGTATCGATAAGC
TTGATATCGAATTCCGCCCCCCCCCCTAACGTTACTGGCCGAAGCCGCTTGGAATAAGGCCGGTGTGCGT
TTGTCTATATGTTATTTTCCACCATATTGCCGTCTTTTGGCAATGTGAGGGCCCGGAAACCTGGCCCTGT
CTTCTTGACGAGCATTCCTAGGGGTCTTTCCCCTCTCGCCAAAGGAATGCAAGGTCTGTTGAATGTCGTG
AAGGAAGCAGTTCCTCTGGAAGCTTCTTGAAGACAAACAACGTCTGTAGCGACCCTTTGCAGGCAGCGGA
ACCCCCCACCTGGCGACAGGTGCCTCTGCGGCCAAAAGCCACGTGTATAAGATACACCTGCAAAGGCGGC
ACAACCCCAGTGCCACGTTGTGAGTTGGATAGTTGTGGAAAGAGTCAAATGGCTCTCCTCAAGCGTATTC
AACAAGGGGCTGAAGGATGCCCAGAAGGTACCCCATTGTATGGGATCTGATCTGGGGCCTCGGTGCACAT
GCTTTACATGTGTTTAGTCGAGGTTAAAAAAACGTCTAGGCCCCCCGAACCACGGGGACGTGGTTTTCCT
TTGAAAAACACGATGATAATATGGCCACAACCATGGTGAGCAAGGGCGAGGAGCTGTTCACCGGGGTGGT
GCCCATCCTGGTCGAGCTGGACGGCGACGTAAACGGCCACAAGTTCAGCGTGTCTGGCGAGGGCGAGGGC
GATGCCACCTACGGCAAGCTGACCCTGAAGTTCATCTGCACCACCGGCAAGCTGCCCGTGCCCTGGCCCA
CCCTCGTGACCACCCTGACCTACGGCGTGCAGTGCTTCAGCCGCTACCCCGACCACATGAAGCAGCACGA
CTTCTTCAAGTCCGCCATGCCCGAAGGCTACGTCCAGGAGCGCACCATCTTCTTCAAGGACGACGGCAAC
TACAAGACCCGCGCCGAGGTGAAGTTCGAGGGCGACACCCTGGTGAACCGCATCGAGCTGAAGGGCATCG
ACTTCAAGGAGGACGGCAACATCCTGGGGCACAAGCTGGAGTACAACTACAACAGCCACAACGTCTATAT
CATGGCCGACAAGCAGAAGAACGGCATCAAGGCGAACTTCAAGATCCGCCACAACATCGAGGACGGCAGC
GTGCAGCTCGCCGACCACTACCAGCAGAACACCCCCATCGGCGACGGCCCCGTGCTGCTGCCCGACAACC
ACTACCTGAGCACCCAGTCCGCCCTGAGCAAAGACCCCAACGAGAAGCGCGATCACATGGTCCTGCTGGA
GTTCGTGACCGCCGCCGGGATCACTCTCGGCATGGACGAGCTGTACAAGTAATGAATTAATTAAGAATTC
GATAAAATAAAAGATTTTATTTAGTCTCCAGAAAAAGGGGGGAATGAAAGACCCCACCTGTAGGTTTGGC
AAGCTAGCTTAAGTAACGCCATTTTGCAAGGCATGGAAAATACATAACTGAGAATAGAGAAGTTCAGATC
AAGGTTAGGAACAGAGAGACAGCAGAATATGGGCCAAACAGGATATCTGTGGTAAGCAGTTCCTGCCCCG
GCTCAGGGCCAAGAACAGATGGTCCCCAGATGCGGTCCCGCCCTCAGCAGTTTCTAGAGAACCATCAGAT
GTTTCCAGGGTGCCCCAAGGACCTGAAATGACCCTGTGCCTTATTTGAACTAACCAATCAGTTCGCTTCT
CGCTTCTGTTCGCGCGCTTCTGCTCCCCGAGCTCAATAAAAGAGCCCACAACCCCTCACTCGGCGCGCCA
GTCCTCCGATAGACTGCGTCGCCCGGGTACCCGTGTATCCAATAAACCCTCTTGCAGTTGCATCCGACTT
GTGGTCTCGCTGTTCCTTGGGAGGGTCTCCTCTGAGTGATTGACTACCCGTCAGCGGGGGTCTTTCATGG
GTAACAGTTTCTTGAAGTTGGAGAACAACATTCTGAGGGTAGGAGTCGAATATTAAGTAATCCTGACTCA
ATTAGCCACTGTTTTGAATCCACATACTCCAATACTCCTGAAATAGTTCATTATGGACAGCGCAGAAAGA
GCTGGGGAGAATTGTGAAATTGTTATCCGCTCACAATTCCACACAACATACGAGCCGGAAGCATAAAGTG
TAAAGCCTGGGGTGCCTAATGAGTGAGCTAACTCACATTAATTGCGTTGCGCTCACTGCCCGCTTTCCAG
TCGGGAAACCTGTCGTGCCAGCTGCATTAATGAATCGGCCAACGCGCGGGGAGAGGCGGTTTGCGTATTG
GGCGCTCTTCCGCTTCCTCGCTCACTGACTCGCTGCGCTCGGTCGTTCGGCTGCGGCGAGCGGTATCAGC
TCACTCAAAGGCGGTAATACGGTTATCCACAGAATCAGGGGATAACGCAGGAAAGAACATGTGAGCAAAA
GGCCAGCAAAAGGCCAGGAACCGTAAAAAGGCCGCGTTGCTGGCGTTTTTCCATAGGCTCCGCCCCCCTG
ACGAGCATCACAAAAATCGACGCTCAAGTCAGAGGTGGCGAAACCCGACAGGACTATAAAGATACCAGGC
GTTTCCCCCTGGAAGCTCCCTCGTGCGCTCTCCTGTTCCGACCCTGCCGCTTACCGGATACCTGTCCGCC
TTTCTCCCTTCGGGAAGCGTGGCGCTTTCTCATAGCTCACGCTGTAGGTATCTCAGTTCGGTGTAGGTCG
TTCGCTCCAAGCTGGGCTGTGTGCACGAACCCCCCGTTCAGCCCGACCGCTGCGCCTTATCCGGTAACTA
TCGTCTTGAGTCCAACCCGGTAAGACACGACTTATCGCCACTGGCAGCAGCCACTGGTAACAGGATTAGC
AGAGCGAGGTATGTAGGCGGTGCTACAGAGTTCTTGAAGTGGTGGCCTAACTACGGCTACACTAGAAGAA
CAGTATTTGGTATCTGCGCTCTGCTGAAGCCAGTTACCTTCGGAAAAAGAGTTGGTAGCTCTTGATCCGG
CAAACAAACCACCGCTGGTAGCGGTGGTTTTTTTGTTTGCAAGCAGCAGATTACGCGCAGAAAAAAAGGA
TCTCAAGAAGATCCTTTGATCTTTTCTACGGGGTCTGACGCTCAGTGGAACGAAAACTCACGTTAAGGGA
TTTTGGTCATGAGATTATCAAAAAGGATCTTCACCTAGATCCTTTTAAATTAAAAATGAAGTTTTAAATC
AATCTAAAGTATATATGAGTAAACTTGGTCTGACAGTTACCAATGCTTAATCAGTGAGGCACCTATCTCA
GCGATCTGTCTATTTCGTTCATCCATAGTTGCCTGACTCCCCGTCGTGTAGATAACTACGATACGGGAGG
GCTTACCATCTGGCCCCAGTGCTGCAATGATACCGCGAGACCCACGCTCACCGGCTCCAGATTTATCAGC
AATAAACCAGCCAGCCGGAAGGGCCGAGCGCAGAAGTGGTCCTGCAACTTTATCCGCCTCCATCCAGTCT
ATTAATTGTTGCCGGGAAGCTAGAGTAAGTAGTTCGCCAGTTAATAGTTTGCGCAACGTTGTTGCCATTG
CTACAGGCATCGTGGTGTCACGCTCGTCGTTTGGTATGGCTTCATTCAGCTCCGGTTCCCAACGATCAAG
GCGAGTTACATGATCCCCCATGTTGTGCAAAAAAGCGGTTAGCTCCTTCGGTCCTCCGATCGTTGTCAGA
AGTAAGTTGGCCGCAGTGTTATCACTCATGGTTATGGCAGCACTGCATAATTCTCTTACTGTCATGCCAT
CCGTAAGATGCTTTTCTGTGACTGGTGAGTACTCAACCAAGTCATTCTGAGAATAGTGTATGCGGCGACC
GAGTTGCTCTTGCCCGGCGTCAATACGGGATAATACCGCGCCACATAGCAGAACTTTAAAAGTGCTCATC
ATTGGAAAACGTTCTTCGGGGCGAAAACTCTCAAGGATCTTACCGCTGTTGAGATCCAGTTCGATGTAAC
CCACTCGTGCACCCAACTGATCTTCAGCATCTTTTACTTTCACCAGCGTTTCTGGGTGAGCAAAAACAGG
AAGGCAAAATGCCGCAAAAAAGGGAATAAGGGCGACACGGAAATGTTGAATACTCATACTCTTCCTTTTT
CAATATTATTGAAGCATTTATCAGGGTTATTGTCTCATGAGCGGATACATATTTGAATGTATTTAGAAAA
ATAAACAAATAGGGGTTCCGCGCACATTTCCCCGAAAAGTGCCACCTGACGTCTAAGAAACCATTATTAT
CATGACATTAACCTATAAAAATAGGCGTATCACGAGGCCCTTTCGTCTCGCGCGTTTCGGTGATGACGGT
GAAAACCTCTGACACATGCAGCTCCCGGAGACGGTCACAGCTTGTCTGTAAGCGGATGCCGGGAGCAGAC
AAGCCCGTCAGGGCGCGTCAGCGGGTGTTGGCGGGTGTCGGGGCTGGCTTAACTATGCGGCATCAGAGCA
GATTGTACTGAGAGTGCACCATATGCGGTGTGAAATACCGCACAGATGCGTAAGGAGAAAATACCGCATC
AGGCGCCATTCGCCATTCAGGCTGCGCAACTGTTGGGAAGGGCGATCGGTGCGGGCCTCTTCGCTATTAC
GCCAGCTGGCGAAAGGGGGATGTGCTGCAAGGCGATTAAGTTGGGTAACGCCAGGGTTTTCCCAGTCACG
ACGTTGTAAAACGACGGCGCAAGGAATGGTGCATGCAAGGAGATGGCGCCCAACAGTCCCCCGGCCACGG
GGCCTGCCACCATACCCACGCCGAAACAAGCGCTCATGAGCCCGAAGTGGCGAGCCCGATCTTCCCCATC
GGTGATGTCGGCGATATAGGCGCCAGCAACCGCACCTGTGGCGCCGGTGATGCCGGCCACGATGCGTCCG
GCGTAGAGGCGATTAGTCCAATTTGTTAAAGACAGGATATCAGTGGTCCAGGCTCTAGTTTTGACTCAAC
AATATCACCAGCTGAAGCCTATAGAGTACGAGCCATAGATAAAATAAAAGATTTTATTTAGTCTCCAGAA
AAAGGGGGGAATGAAAGACCCCACCTGTAGGTTTGGCAAGCTAGCTTAAGTAACGCCATTTTGCAAGGCA
TGGAAAATACATAACTGAGAATAGAGAAGTTCAGATCAAGGTTAGGAACAGAGAGACAGCAGAATATGGG
CCAAACAGGATATCTGTGGTAAGCAGTTCCTGCCCCGGCTCAGGGCCAAGAACAGATGGTCCCCAGATGC
GGTCCCGCCCTCAGCAGTTTCTAGAGAACCATCAGATGTTTCCAGGGTGCCCCAAGGACCTGAAATGACC
CTGTGCCTTATTTGAACTAACCAATCAGTTCGCTTCTCGCTTCTGTTCGCGCGCTTCTGCTCCCCGAGCT
CAATAAAAGAGCCCACAACCCCTCACTCGGCGCGCCAGTCCTCCGATAGACTGCGTCGCCCGGGTACCCG
TATTCCCAATAAAGCCTCTTGCTGTTTGCATCCGAATCGTGGACTCGCTGATCCTTGGGAGGGTCTCCTC
AGATTGATTGACTGCCCACCTCGGGGGTCTTTCATTTGGAGGTTCCACCGAGATTTGGAGACCCCTGCCC
AGGGACCACCGACCCCCCCGCCGGGAGGTAAGCTGGCCAGCGGTCGTTTCGTGTCTGTCTCTGTCTTTGT
GCGTGTTTGTGCCGGCATCTAATGTTTGCGCCTGCGTCTGTACTAGTTAGCTAACTAGCTCTGTATCTGG
CGGACCCGTGGTGGAACTGACGAGTTCTGAACACCCGGCCGCAACCCTGGGAGACGTCCCAGGGACTTTG
GGGGCCGTTTTTGTGGCCCGACCTGAGGAAGGGAGTCGATGTGGAATCCGACCCCGTCAGGATATGTGGT
TCTGGTAGGAGACGAGAACCTAAAACAGTTCCCGCCTCCGTCTGAATTTTTGCTTTCGGTTTGGAACCGA
AGCCGCGCGTCTTGTCTGCTGCAGCGCTGCAGCATCGTTCTGTGTTGTCTCTGTCTGACTGTGTTTCTGT
ATTTGTCTGAAAATTAGGGCCAGACTGTTACCACTCCCTTAAGTTTGACCTTAGGTCACTGGAAAGATGT
CGAGCGGATCGCTCACAACCAGTCGGTAGATGTCAAGAAGAGACGTTGGGTTACCTTCTGCTCTGCAGAA
TGGCCAACCTTTAACGTCGGATGGCCGCGAGACGGCACCTTTAACCGAGACCTCATCACCCAGGTTAAGA
TCAAGGTCTTTTCACCTGGCCCGCATGGACACCCAGACCAGGTCCCCTACATCGTGACCTGGGAAGCCTT
GGCTTTTGACCCCCCTCCCTGGGTCAAGCCCTTTGTACACCCTAAGCCTCCGCCTCCTCTTCCTCCATCC
GCCCCGTCTCTCCCCCTTGAACCTCCTCGTTCGACCCCGCCTCGATCCTCCCTTTATCCAGCCCTCACTC
CTTCTCTAGGCGCCGGAATT
